>Addgene plasmid #15337 | pSZBAD44 | addgene partial sequence | sequence record 22488 | pBAD-F 5'-ATGCCATAGCATTTTTATCC-3'
TTATCGCAACTCTCTACTGTTTCTCCATGCCCGTTTTTTTGGGCTAGAAATAATTTTGTTTAACTTTAAG
AAGGAGATATACATATGGTTAAAGTTATCGGTCGTCGATCCCTGGGTGTGCAACGCATCTTTGATATCGG
TCTGCCGCAAGACCATAATTTTCTGCTGGCTAATGGTGCTATCGCCGCCAACTGTACTAACGGTACCCAG
TACAAACTTATCCTGAACGGTAAAACCCTGAAAGGTGAAACCACCACCGAAGCTGTTGACGCTGCTACCG
CGGAAAAAGTTTTCAAACAGTACGCTAACGACAACGGTGTTGACGGTGAATGGACCTACGACGACGCTAC
CAAAACCTACACCGTAACGGAATAAGCTTGGCTGTTTTGGCGGATGAGAGAAGATTTTCAGCCTGATACA
GATTAAATCAGAACGCAGAAGCGGTCTGATAAAACAGAATTTGCCTGGCGGCAGTAGCGCGGTGGTCCCA
CCTGACCCCATGCCGAACTCAGAAGTGAAACGCCGTAGCGCCGATGGTAGTGTGGGGTCTCCCCATGCGA
GAGTAGGGAACTGCCAGGCATCAAATAAAACGAAAGGCTCAGTCGAAAGACTGGGCCTTTCGTTTTATCT
GTTGTTTGTCGGTGAACGCTCTCCTGAGTAGGACAAATCCGCCGGGAGCGGATTTGAACGTTGCGAAGCA
ACGGCCG
