[The description below was written by a language model from this plasmid's Addgene catalogue record.]
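Description:
pSZBAD44 is a bacterial expression plasmid built on a modified version of the commercial pBAD backbone (about 4.8 kb without insert). It is maintained in E. coli under ampicillin selection and is recorded as low copy. No feature table accompanies the record, so the promoter and origin are not explicitly listed. pBAD-family vectors normally drive expression from the arabinose-inducible araBAD promoter under control of AraC, and the use of a pBAD forward sequencing primer is consistent with that arrangement.

The insert is a short 117 bp fragment encoding the C-terminal half (C-intein) of the naturally split DnaE intein from Synechocystis sp. PCC6803, cloned between NdeI and KpnI sites, both of which remain intact. The "CTN" designation and the recorded phenylalanine-to-threonine mutation indicate a variant differing from the native sequence by this substitution, although the record does not give the exact position of the change. The C-intein is fused at its C-terminus to GB1, which is encoded on the backbone. GB1 is generally the small, highly soluble B1 domain of streptococcal protein G, and here it would act as the C-terminal extein, or model cargo.

In protein trans-splicing, a C-intein fusion like this one associates with a complementary N-intein fusion expressed from a separate construct. The reconstituted intein then excises itself and ligates the two flanking polypeptides through a peptide bond. The associated publication concerns the efficiency of trans-splicing by split DnaE inteins, so this plasmid most likely serves as the C-terminal precursor for testing how sequence changes affect splicing efficiency. An inducible pBAD system would suit co-expression with a compatible partner plasmid, though the record does not describe that partner.
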