Addgene plasmid #15337: pSZBAD44
Depositing lab: Hideo Iwai. Depositing organization: University of Helsinki, Institute of Biotechnology. Publication: Highly efficient protein trans-splicing by a naturally split DnaE intein from Nostoc punctiforme. Iwai H, Zuger S, Jin J, Tam PH. FEBS Lett. 2006 Mar 20. 580(7):1853-8. 10.1016/j.febslet.2006.02.045 PubMed 16516207.
Backbone
  Vector backbone: pBAD
  Backbone manufacturer: Invitrogen but modified
  Backbone size w/o insert (bp): 4771
  Vector type: Bacterial Expression
Growth in bacteria
  Bacterial resistance: Ampicillin, 100 μg/mL
  Growth temperature: 37°C
  Growth strain: DH5alpha
  Copy number: Low Copy
Gene/Insert
  Gene/Insert name: DnaE C-intein(CTN) (alt name: Intein)
  Species: Synechocystis sp. PCC6803
  Insert size (bp): 117
  Mutation: F to T mutation
  Tag / fusion protein: GB1 (C terminal on backbone)
  Cloning method: Restriction Enzyme; 5′ cloning site NdeI (not destroyed); 3′ cloning site KpnI (not destroyed)
  Sequencing primers: 5′ pBAD-fw
Terms and licenses: Academic/Nonprofit Terms; Industry Terms: Not Available to Industry
How to cite: pSZBAD44 was a gift from Hideo Iwai (Addgene plasmid # 15337 ; http://n2t.net/addgene:15337 ; RRID:Addgene_15337)
